>Addgene plasmid #237037 | SmBiT-MDM2 Control Vector | addgene full sequence | sequence record 471894 | Addgene NGS Result
AAAAAAAATTAGTCAGCCATGGGGCGGAGAATGGGCGGAACTGGGCGGAGTTAGGGGCGGGATGGGCGGA
GTTAGGGGCGGGACTATGGTTGCTGACTAATTGAGATGCATGCTTTGCATACTTCTGCCTGCTGGGGAGC
CTGGGGACTTTCCACACCTGGTTGCTGACTAATTGAGATGCATGCTTTGCATACTTCTGCCTGCTGGGGA
GCCTGGGGACTTTCCACACCCTAACTGACACACATTCCACAGCTGGTTCTTTCCGCCTCAGAAGGTACCT
AACCAAGTTCCTCTTTCAGAGGTTATTTCAGGCCATGGTGCTGCGCAGATCCGCGTATGCGGTGTGAAAT
ACCGCACAGATGCGTAAGGAGAAAATACCGCATCAGGAAATTGTAAGCGTTAATATTTTGTTAAAATTCG
ATTTTACCACATTTGTAGAGGTTTTACTTGCTTAAAAAAACCTCCCACATCTCCCCCTGAACCTGAAACA
TAAAATGAATGCAATTGTTGTTGTTAACTTGTTTATTGCAGCTTATAATGGTTACAAATAAAGCAATAGC
ATCACAAATTTCACAAATAAAGCATTTTTTTCACTGCATTCTAGTTGTGGTTTGTCCAAACTCATCAATG
TATCTTATCATGTCTGCTCGAAGCGGCCGCCCCAAGGGGTTATGCTAGTTATTGCTCAGCGGTGGCAGCA
GCCAACTCAGCTTCCTTTCGGGCTTTGTTAGCAGCCGGATCAGCTTGCATGCCTGCAGGTCGACTCTAGA
GGATCCCCGGGTACCGAGCCCGAATTCGTTTAAACGGGGAAATAAGTTAGCACAATCATTTGAATTGGTT
GTCTACATACTGGGCAGGGCTTATTCCTTTTCTTTAGCTTCTTTGCACATGTAAAGCAGGCCATAAGATG
TCCTGTTTTGCCATGGACAATGCAACCATTTTTAGGTCGACCTTGACAAATCACACAAGGTTCAATGGCA
TTAAGGGGCAAACTAGATTCCACACTCTCTTCTTTGTCTTGGGTTTCTTCCCTTTCAAACTCTTTCACAT
CTTCTTGGCTGCTATAAATAATGCTACTAGAAGTTGATGGCTGAGAATAGTCTTCACTTTCTTGTGATTG
TGAAGCTTGTGTAATTTTATCATCATTTTCCTCAACACATGACTCTCTGGAATCATTCACTATAGTTTTT
TTACAATCAGGAACATCAAAGCCCTCTTCAGCTTGTGTTGAGTTTTCCAGTTTGGCTTTCTCAGAGATTT
CCCCTTTATCTTTCCCTTTATCTTCAGGAAGCCAATTCTCACGAAGGGCCCAACATCTGTTGCAATGTGA
TGGAAGGGGGGGATTCATTTCATTGCATGAAGTGCATTTCCAATAGTCAGCTAAGGAAATTTCAGGATCT
TCTTCAAATGAATCTGTATCACTCTCCCCTGCCTGATACACAGTAACTTGATATACCTCATCATCTTCAT
CTGAGAGTTCTTGTCCTTCTTCACTAAGGCTATAATCTTCTGAGTCGAGAGATTCAACTTCAAATTCTAC
ACTAAACTGATCTGAAACTGAATCCTGATCCAACCAATCACCTGAATGTTCACTTACACCAGCATCAAGA
TCCGGATTCGATGGCGTCCCTGTAGATTCACTGCTACTGCTTCTTTCACAACATATCTCCCTTATTACAC
ACAGAGCCAGGCTTTCATCAAAGGAAAGGGAAATACTATCAGATTTGTGGCGTTTTCTTTGTCGTTCACC
AGATAATTCATCTGAATTTTCTTCTGTCTCACTAATTGCTCTCCTTCTAGATGAGGTAGATGGTCTAGAA
ACCAAATGTGAAGATGAAGGTTTCTCTTCCTGAAGCTCTTGTACAAGGTCCTTTTGATCACTCCCACCTT
CAAGGTGACACCTGTTCTCACTCACAGATGTACCTGAGTCCGATGATTCCTGCTGATTGACTACTACCAA
GTTCCTGTAGATCATGGTATATATTTTCCTGTGCTCTTTCACAGAGAAGCTTGGCACGCCAAACAAATCT
CCTAGAAGATCATTTGAACAATATACAATATGTTGTTGCTTCTCATCATATAATCGTTTAGTCATAATAT
ACTGGCCAAGATAAAAAAGAACCTCTTTCATAGTATAAGTGTCTTTTTGTGCACCAACAGACTTTAATAA
CTTCAAAAGCAATGGCTTTGGTCTAACCAGGGTCTCTTGTTCCGAAGCTGGAATCTGTGAGGTGGTTACA
GCACCATCAGTAGGTACAGACATGTTGGTATTGCACATTTGCCTGCTCCTCACCATGGCGATCGCACCGC
TCGAGCCTCCACCTCCGCTCCCGCCACCACCGGAGCTCCCGAGAATCTCCTCGAACAGCCGGTAGCCGGT
CACCATGGTGAGCGCTAGCCCTATAGTGAGTCGTATTAATACTCTAGCCTTAAGAGCTGTAATTGAACTG
GGAGTGGACACCTGTGGAGAGAAAGGCAAAGTGGATGTCAGTAAGACCAATAGGTGCCTATCAGAAACGC
AAGAGTCTTCTCTGTCTCGACAAGCCCAGTTTCTATTGGTCTCCTTAAACCTGTCTTGTAACCTTGATAC
TTACCTGCCCAGTGCCTCACGACCAACTTCTGCAGCTTAAGTTCGAGACTGTTGTGTCAGAAGCACTGAC
TGCGTTAGCAATTTAACTGTGATAAACTACCGCAATAAAGCTTCTAGTGATCTGACGGTTCACTAAACCA
GCTCTGCTTATATAGACCTCCCACCGTACACGCCTACCGCCCATTTGCGTCAACGGGGCGGGGTTATTAC
GACATTTTGGAAAGTCCCGTTGATTTTGGTGCCAAAACAAACTCCCATTGACGTCAATGGGGTGGAGACT
TGGAAATCCCCGTGAGTCAAACCGCTATCCACGCCCATTGGTGTACTGCCAAAACCGCATCACCATGGTA
ATAGCGATGACTAATACGTAGATGTACTGCCAAGTAGGAAAGTCCCGTAAGGTCATGTACTGGGCATAAT
GCCAGGCGGGCCATTTACCGTCATTGACGTCAATAGGGGGCGGACTTGGCATATGATACACTTGATGTAC
TGCCAAGTGGGCAGTTTACCGTAAATACTCCACCCATTGACGTCAATGGAAAGTCCCTATTGGCGTTACT
ATGGGAACATACGTCATTATTGACGTCAATGGGCGGGGGTCGTTGGGCGGTCAGCCAGGCGGGCCATTTA
CCGTAAGTTATGTAACGCGGAACTCCATATATGGGCTATGAACTAATGACCCCGTAATTGATTACTATTA
ATAACTAGTCAATAATCAATGCCAACATGGCGGTCATATTGGACATGAGCCAATATAAATGTACATATTA
TGATATAGATACAACGTATGCAATGGCCAATAGCCAATATTGATTTATGCTATATAACCAATGAATAATA
TGGCTAATGGCCAATATTGAAGATCTCGATCCTCTACGCCGGACGCATCGTGGCCGGAGTACTGCGGTTT
ATCTCGATGGCTACGAGGGCAGACAGTAAGTGGATTTACCATAATCCCTTAATTGTACGCACCGCTAAAA
CGCGTTCAGCGCGATCACGGCAGCAGACAGGTAAAAATGGCAACAAACCACCCGAAAAACTGCCGCAATC
GCGCCTGATAAATTTTAACCGTATGAATACCTATGCAACCAGAGGGTACAGGCCACATTACCCCCACTTA
ATCCACTGAAGCTGCCATTTTTCATGGTTTCACCATCCCAGCGAAGGGCCATCCAGCGTGCGTTCCTGTA
TTTCCGGACTATAAAAGGATCTAGGTGAAGATCCTTTTTGATAATCTCATGACCAAAATCCCTTAACGTG
AGTTTTCGTTCCACTGAGCGTCAGACCCCGTAGAAAAGATCAAAGGATCTTCTTGAAATCCTTTTTTTCT
GCGCGTAATCTGCTGCTTGCAAACAAAAAAACCACCGCTACCAGCGGTGGTTTGTTTGCCGGATCAAGAG
CTACCAACTCTTTTTCCGAAGGTAACTGGCTTCAGCAGAGCGCAGATACCAAATACTGTCCTTCTAGTGT
AGCCGTAGTTAGGCCACCACTTCAAGAACTCTGTAGCACCGCCTACATACCTCGCTCTGCTAATCCTGTT
ACCAGTGGCTGCTGCCAGTGGCGATAAGTCGTGTCTTACCGGGTTGGACTCAAGACGATAGTTACCGGAT
AAGGCGCAGCGGTCGGGCTGAACGGGGGGTTCGTGCACACAGCCCAGCTTGGAGCGAACGACCTACACCG
AACTGAGATACCTACAGCGTGAGCTATGAGAAAGCGCCACGCTTCCCGAAGGGAGAAAGGCGGACAGGTA
TCCGGTAAGCGGCAGGGTCGGAACAGGAGAGCGCACGAGGGAGCTTCCAGGGGGAAACGCCTGGTATCTT
TATAGTCCTGTCGGGTTTCGCCACCTCTGACTTGAGCGTCGATTTTTGTGATGCTCGTCAGGGGGGCGGA
GCCTATGGAAAAACGCCAGCAACGCGGCCTTTTTACGGTTCCTGGCCTTTTGCTGGCCTTTTGCTCACAT
GTTCTTTCCTGCGTTATCCCCTGATTCTGTGGATAACCGTATTACCGCCTTTGAGTGAGCTGATACCGGG
TAGAAAGCCAGTCCGCAGAAACGGTGCTGACCCCGGATGAATGTCAGCTACTGGGCTATCTGGACAAGGG
AAAACGCAAGCGCAAAGAGGATCCTTATCGCTATCGATTCACACAAAAAACCAACACACAGATGTAATGA
AAATAAAGATATTTTATTGCGGCCATCGTGATGGCAGGTTGGGCGTCGCTTGGTCGGTCATTTCGAACCC
CAGAGTCCCGCTCAGAAGAACTCGTCAAGAAGGCGATAGAAGGCGATGCGCTGCGAATCGGGAGCGGCGA
TACCGTAAAGCACGAGGAAGCGGTCAGCCCATTCGCCGCCAAGCTCTTCAGCAATATCACGGGTAGCCAA
CGCTATGTCCTGATAGCGGTCCGCCACACCCAGCCGGCCACAGTCGATGAATCCAGAAAAGCGGCCATTT
TCCACCATGATATTCGGCAAGCAGGCATCGCCATGGGTCACGACGAGATCCTCGCCGTCGGGCATGCGCG
CCTTGAGCCTGGCGAACAGTTCGGCTGGCGCGAGCCCCTGATGCTCTTCGTCCAGATCATCCTGATCGAC
AAGACCGGCTTCCATCCGAGTACGTGCTCGCTCGATGCGATGTTTCGCTTGGTGGTCGAATGGGCAGGTA
GCCGGATCAAGCGTATGCAGCCGCCGCATTGCATCAGCCATGATGGATACTTTCTCGGCAGGAGCAAGGT
GAGATGACAGGAGATCCTGCCCCGGCACTTCGCCCAATAGCAGCCAGTCCCTTCCCGCTTCAGTGACAAC
GTCGAGCACAGCTGCGCAAGGAACGCCCGTCGTGGCCAGCCACGATAGCCGCGCTGCCTCGTCCTGCAGT
TCATTCAGGGCACCGGACAGGTCGGTCTTGACAAAAAGAACCGGGCGCCCCTGCGCTGACAGCCGGAACA
CGGCGGCATCAGAGCAGCCGATTGTCTGTTGTGCCCAGTCATAGCCGAATAGCCTCTCCACCCAAGCGGC
CGGAGAACCTGCGTGCAATCCATCTTGTTCAATCATGATCTGCCTCCTGGGTTTAGTTCCTCACCTTGTC
GTATTATACTATGCCGATATACTATGCCGATGATTAATTGTCAACAGTTAATTAAGCTTTTTGCAAAAGC
CTAGGCCTCCAAAAAAGCCTCCTCACTACTTCTGGAATAGCTCAGAGGCCGAGGCGGCCTCGGCCTCTGC
ATAAAT
Features (pLannotate 1.2.2; 19 found; start..end, strand, type, name):
    336..387     +  misc_feature   bom (fragment): basis of mobility region from pBR322
    388..420     -  rep_origin     M13 ori (fragment): M13 bacteriophage origin of replication; arrow indicates direction of (+) strand synthesis
    425..493     +  CDS            large T antigen (fragment): large T antigen from SV40 (simian virus 40)
    516..637     +  polyA_signal   SV40 poly(A) signal: SV40 polyadenylation signal
    659..678     -  terminator     T7 terminator (fragment): transcription terminator for bacteriophage T7 RNA polymerase
    686..735     -  CDS            SET1 (fragment): solubility-enhancement tag derived from T7 phage gene 10B
    742..797     -  misc_feature   MCS: pUC18/19 multiple cloning site
    806..2278    -  CDS            MDM2: MDM2_HUMAN - Experimental evidence at protein level: Swiss-Prot protein existence level 1. E3 ubiquitin-protein ligase that mediates ubiquitination of p53/TP53, leading to its degradation by the proteasome. Inhibits p53/TP53- and p73/TP73-mediated cell cycle arrest and apoptosis by binding its transcriptional activation domain. Also acts as a ubiquitin ligase E3 toward itself and ARRB1. Permits the nuclear export of p53/TP53. Promotes proteasome-dependent ubiquitin-independent degradation of retinoblastoma RB1 protein. Inhibits DAXX-mediated apoptosis by inducing its ubiquitination and degrada
   2400..2418    -  promoter       T7 promoter: promoter for bacteriophage T7 RNA polymerase
   2462..2594    -  intron         chimeric intron: chimera between introns from human β-globin and immunoglobulin heavy chain genes
   2733..2932    -  promoter       CMV promoter: human cytomegalovirus (CMV) immediate early promoter
   2934..3311    -  enhancer       CMV enhancer: human cytomegalovirus immediate early enhancer
   3504..3787    -  misc_feature   cer region: ColE1-derived recombination site that helps to maintain plasmids as monomers
   3903..4491    +  rep_origin     ori: high-copy-number ColE1/pMB1/pBR322/pUC origin of replication
   4620..4709    +  CDS            tnpA (fragment): TN5P_ECOLX - Also known as tnp. Experimental evidence at protein level: Swiss-Prot protein existence level 1. Mediates transposition of transposon Tn5 by a 'cut and paste' mechanism. First, the monomeric transposase binds the 19 bp inverted DNA repeats flanking the transposon. Then, dimerization of the DNA- bound transposase creates a synaptic DNA complex. After nicking of the first DNA strand, excision of the transposon proceeds through a series of intermediates. The transposase then mediates the insertion of the transposon at a new site by strand transfer. The activity of the wild- type tran
   4730..4778    -  polyA_signal   poly(A) signal: synthetic polyadenylation signal
   4845..5636    -  CDS            neo: KKA2_KLEPN - Also known as kan, nptII. Experimental evidence at protein level: Swiss-Prot protein existence level 1. Resistance to kanamycin, neomycin, paromomycin, ribostamycin, butirosin and gentamicin B. From Klebsiella pneumoniae.
   5668..5715    -  promoter       EM7 promoter: synthetic bacterial promoter&nbsp
   5730..271     -  promoter       SV40 promoter (across the origin): SV40 enhancer and early promoter
