[The description below was written by a language model from this plasmid's Addgene catalogue record and pLannotate feature annotations shown in this document.]
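Description:
SmBiT-MDM2 Control Vector is a 5.8 kb mammalian expression plasmid built on the pFN214K SmBiT CMV-neo Flexi Vector backbone. It is maintained in E. coli through a high-copy ColE1/pUC-type origin, and a neighbouring cer region helps keep the plasmid monomeric. A single neo (nptII) gene provides selection in both hosts. It sits downstream of tandem SV40 early and EM7 bacterial promoters and is followed by a synthetic poly(A) signal, so it confers kanamycin resistance in bacteria and G418 resistance in transfected mammalian cells.

The expression cassette consists of the CMV immediate-early enhancer and promoter, a chimeric β-globin/immunoglobulin intron that generally improves transcript processing, and a T7 promoter that could support in vitro transcription. These are followed by the human MDM2 coding sequence, recorded as unmutated, and an SV40 polyadenylation signal. The catalogue entry states that MDM2 carries an N-terminal SmBiT tag supplied by the backbone. The automated annotation does not call this short peptide as a separate feature, but there is unannotated space between the T7 promoter and the MDM2 reading frame where it would lie. Several small fragment hits (bom, M13 ori, large T antigen, SET1, tnpA) appear to be partial matches to backbone or junction sequence rather than functional elements.

SmBiT is the small peptide half of the split NanoLuc (NanoBiT) luciferase, which regains luminescent activity when brought close to its LgBiT partner. MDM2 is the E3 ubiquitin ligase that binds and degrades p53. The name indicates a control construct, plausibly for protein–protein interaction assays with an LgBiT-tagged partner, although the record does not name that partner.
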