Addgene plasmid #237037: SmBiT-MDM2 Control Vector
Purpose: Express SmBiT-MDM2 Fusion Protein in Mammalian Cells under a CMV promoter
Depositing lab: Promega Corporation.
Backbone
  Vector backbone: pFN214K SmBiT CMV-neo Flexi Vector
  Vector type: Mammalian Expression
  Selectable markers: Neomycin (select with G418)
Growth in bacteria
  Bacterial resistance: Kanamycin, 50 μg/mL
  Growth temperature: 37°C
  Growth strain: DH5alpha
  Copy number: High Copy
Gene/Insert
  Gene/Insert name: MDM2
  Species: H. sapiens (human)
  Mutation: None
  Entrez Gene: MDM2 (a.k.a. ACTFS, HDMX, LSKB, hdm2)
  Promoter: CMV
  Tag / fusion protein: SmBiT (N terminal on backbone)
  Cloning method: Other
Terms and licenses: Academic/Nonprofit Terms; Industry Terms
How to cite: SmBiT-MDM2 Control Vector was a gift from Promega Corporation (Addgene plasmid # 237037 ; http://n2t.net/addgene:237037 ; RRID:Addgene_237037)
